Addgene plasmid #121839: KL301: pMAGIC (R4-R3) NLS-(SrfI/PmeI)-NLS-p300core
Purpose: (Empty Backbone) pMAGIC R4-R3 entry plasmid, contains 2x NLS/p300core scaffold enabling addition of dCas9 mutants into pMAGIC. dCas9 can be inserted via unique SrfI/PmeI restriction sites
Depositing lab: Christopher Newgard. Depositing organization: Duke University. Publication: Creation of versatile cloning platforms for transgene expression and dCas9-based epigenome editing. Haldeman JM, Conway AE, Arlotto ME, Slentz DH, Muoio DM, Becker TC, Newgard CB. Nucleic Acids Res. 2018 Dec 27. pii: 5264291. doi: 10.1093/nar/gky1286. PubMed 30590691.
Backbone
  Vector backbone: pDONR221 P4r-P3r
  Backbone manufacturer: Invitrogen
  Backbone size (bp): 2664
  Vector type: Synthetic Biology ; pMAGIC Gateway Entry Plasmid
Growth in bacteria
  Bacterial resistance: Kanamycin, 50 μg/mL
  Growth temperature: 37°C
  Growth strain: DH5alpha
  Copy number: High Copy
Gene/Insert
  Gene/Insert name: 2x NLS/p300core (open)
  Species: Synthetic
  Insert size (bp): 2001
  Cloning method: Gateway Cloning
  Sequencing primers: 5′ M13F; 3′ M13R
Terms and licenses: Academic/Nonprofit Terms; Industry Terms: Not Available to Industry
Depositor comments: SrfI/PmeI fragment can be replaced with dCas9 variant. p300core PCR'd from Addgene #61357
How to cite: KL301: pMAGIC (R4-R3) NLS-(SrfI/PmeI)-NLS-p300core was a gift from Christopher Newgard (Addgene plasmid # 121839 ; http://n2t.net/addgene:121839 ; RRID:Addgene_121839)
