[The description below was written by a language model from this plasmid's Addgene catalogue record and pLannotate feature annotations shown in this document.]
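Description:
KL301: pMAGIC (R4-R3) NLS-(SrfI/PmeI)-NLS-p300core is a Gateway entry plasmid from the pMAGIC modular cloning system, built on the Invitrogen pDONR221 P4r-P3r backbone and listed as an empty backbone for synthetic biology work. It is a bacterial cloning vector of about 4.7 kb, maintained at high copy through a ColE1/pUC-type origin and selected with kanamycin via an aminoglycoside phosphotransferase gene. The backbone also carries rrnB T1 and T2 transcription terminators upstream of the recombination cassette, which insulate the insert from read-through transcription, as well as a T7 promoter and small lacI and lacZα remnants that have no evident functional role here.

The roughly 2 kb synthetic insert sits between attR-type recombination sites, corresponding to the R4 and R3 positions in the plasmid name; the automated annotation labels the upstream site attR1/attB4 and the downstream one attR3. These sites allow the module to be combined with other entry clones in a multisite LR reaction. The insert is an open scaffold: a nuclear localization signal, a placeholder fragment bounded by unique SrfI and PmeI sites, a second NLS (annotated as a partial nucleoplasmin bipartite signal), and the catalytic histone acetyltransferase core of human p300. Replacing the SrfI/PmeI fragment with a dCas9 variant creates an NLS-dCas9-NLS-p300core fusion. The entry plasmid contains no annotated eukaryotic promoter, so expression elements would presumably come from other modules or the destination vector. Its intended use is to bring new dCas9 mutants into the pMAGIC platform for dCas9-based epigenome editing, where a p300core fusion deposits activating acetylation marks at guide-RNA-targeted loci.
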