Features (pLannotate 1.2.2; 12 found; start..end, strand, type, name):
    121..213     +  CDS            lacI (fragment): lac repressor; lacI; The lac repressor binds to the lac operator to inhibit transcription in E. coli. This inhibition can be relieved by adding lactose or isopropyl-β-D-thiogalactopyranoside (IPTG).
    268..295     -  terminator     rrnB T2 terminator: transcription terminator T2 from the E. coli rrnB gene
    427..470     +  terminator     rrnB T1 terminator: Escherichia coli rrnB; transcription terminator T1 from the E. coli rrnB gene
    517..553     -  CDS            lacZα (fragment): LacZα fragment of β-galactosidase; lacZ fragment
    603..722     -  protein_bind   attR1: mutant version of attR; recombination site for the Gateway® LR reaction LR Clonase™
    706..726     -  protein_bind   attB4: mutant version of attB; core recombination site for the Gateway® BP reaction BP Clonase™
    817..860     +  CDS            nucleoplasmin NLS (fragment): bipartite nuclear localization signal from nucleoplasmin
    873..2723    +  CDS            p300 core: catalytic histone acetyltransferase core of the human E1A-associated protein p300 (Delvecchio et al., 2013); EP300
   2728..2851    +  protein_bind   attR3: mutant version of attR; recombination site for the Gateway® LR reaction LR Clonase™
   2907..2925    -  promoter       T7 promoter: promoter for bacteriophage T7 RNA polymerase
   3059..3868    +  CDS            KanR: aminoglycoside phosphotransferase; aph(3')-Ia; confers resistance to kanamycin in bacteria or G418 (Geneticin®) in eukaryotes
   4015..4603    +  rep_origin     ori: high-copy-number ColE1/pMB1/pBR322/pUC origin of replication
>Addgene plasmid #121839 | KL301: pMAGIC (R4-R3) NLS-(SrfI/PmeI)-NLS-p300core | addgene full sequence | sequence record 237393 | Addgene NGS Result
CTTTCCTGCGTTATCCCCTGATTCTGTGGATAACCGTATTACCGCCTTTGAGTGAGCTGATACCGCTCGC
CGCAGCCGAACGACCGAGCGCAGCGAGTCAGTGAGCGAGGAAGCGGAAGAGCGCCCAATACGCAAACCGC
CTCTCCCCGCGCGTTGGCCGATTCATTAATGCAGCTGGCACGACAGGTTTCCCGACTGGAAAGCGGGCAG
TGAGCGCAACGCAATTAATACGCGTACCGCTAGCCAGGAAGAGTTTGTAGAAACGCAAAAAGGCCATCCG
TCAGGATGGCCTTCTGCTTAGTTTGATGCCTGGCAGTTTATGGCGGGCGTCCTGCCCGCCACCCTCCGGG
CCGTTGCTTCACAACGTTCAAATCCGCTCCCGGCGGATTTGTCCTACTCAGGAGAGCGTTCACCGACAAA
CAACAGATAAAACGAAAGGCCCAGTCTTCCGACTGAGCCTTTCGTTTTATTTGATGCCTGGCAGTTCCCT
ACTCTCGCGTTAACGCTAGCATGGATGTTTTCCCAGTCACGACGTTGTAAAACGACGGCCAGTCTTAAGC
TCGGGCCCCTACAGGTCACTAATACCATCTAAGTAGTTGATTCATAGTGACTGGATATGTTGTGTTTTAC
AGTATTATGTAGTCTGTTTTTTATGCAAAATCTAATTTAATATATTGATATTTATATCATTTTACGTTTC
TCGTTCAACTTTTCTATACAAAGTTGCCACCATGGCCCCAAAGAAGAAGCGGAAGGTCGGTATCCACGGA
GTCCCAGCAGCCCGGGCGAGACCATGCTCGCGGTCTCAGTTTAAACGGCCGGCAGCCACGAAGAAGGCCG
GCCAGGCAAAAAAGAAAAAGGGAGGCGGGAGCATTTTCAAACCAGAAGAACTACGACAGGCACTGATGCC
AACTTTGGAGGCACTTTACCGTCAGGATCCAGAATCCCTTCCCTTTCGTCAACCTGTGGACCCTCAGCTT
TTAGGAATCCCTGATTACTTTGATATTGTGAAGAGCCCCATGGATCTTTCTACCATTAAGAGGAAGTTAG
ACACTGGACAGTATCAGGAGCCCTGGCAGTATGTCGATGATATTTGGCTTATGTTCAATAATGCCTGGTT
ATATAACCGGAAAACATCACGGGTATACAAATACTGCTCCAAGCTCTCTGAGGTCTTTGAACAAGAAATT
GACCCAGTGATGCAAAGCCTTGGATACTGTTGTGGCAGAAAGTTGGAGTTCTCTCCACAGACACTGTGTT
GCTACGGCAAACAGTTGTGCACAATACCTCGTGATGCCACTTATTACAGTTACCAGAACAGGTATCATTT
CTGTGAGAAGTGTTTCAATGAGATCCAAGGGGAGAGCGTTTCTTTGGGGGATGACCCTTCCCAGCCTCAA
ACTACAATAAATAAAGAACAATTTTCCAAGAGAAAAAATGACACACTGGATCCTGAACTGTTTGTTGAAT
GTACAGAGTGCGGAAGAAAGATGCATCAGATCTGTGTCCTTCACCATGAGATCATCTGGCCTGCTGGATT
CGTCTGTGATGGCTGTTTAAAGAAAAGTGCACGAACTAGGAAAGAAAATAAGTTTTCTGCTAAAAGGTTG
CCATCTACCAGACTTGGCACCTTTCTAGAGAATCGTGTGAATGACTTTCTGAGGCGACAGAATCACCCTG
AGTCAGGAGAGGTCACTGTTAGAGTAGTTCATGCTTCTGACAAAACCGTGGAAGTAAAACCAGGCATGAA
AGCAAGGTTTGTGGACAGTGGAGAGATGGCAGAATCCTTTCCATACCGAACCAAAGCCCTCTTTGCCTTT
GAAGAAATTGATGGTGTTGACCTGTGCTTCTTTGGCATGCATGTTCAAGAGTATGGCTCTGACTGCCCTC
CACCCAACCAGAGGAGAGTATACATATCTTACCTCGATAGTGTTCATTTCTTCCGTCCTAAATGCTTGAG
GACTGCAGTCTATCATGAAATCCTAATTGGATATTTAGAATATGTCAAGAAATTAGGTTACACAACAGGG
CATATTTGGGCATGTCCACCAAGTGAGGGAGATGATTATATCTTCCATTGCCATCCTCCTGACCAGAAGA
TACCCAAGCCCAAGCGACTGCAGGAATGGTACAAAAAAATGCTTGACAAGGCTGTATCAGAGCGTATTGT
CCATGACTACAAGGATATTTTTAAACAAGCTACTGAAGATAGATTAACAAGTGCAAAGGAATTGCCTTAT
TTCGAGGGTGATTTCTGGCCCAATGTTCTGGAAGAAAGCATTAAGGAACTGGAACAGGAGGAAGAAGAGA
GAAAACGAGAGGAAAACACCAGCAATGAAAGCACAGATGTGACCAAGGGAGACAGCAAAAATGCTAAAAA
GAAGAATAATAAGAAAACCAGCAAAAATAAGAGCAGCCTGAGTAGGGGCAACAAGAAGAAACCCGGGATG
CCCAATGTATCTAACGACCTCTCACAGAAACTATATGCCACCATGGAGAAGCATAAAGAGGTCTTCTTTG
TGATCCGCCTCATTGCTGGCCCTGCTGCCAACTCCCTGCCTCCCATTGTTGATCCTGATCCTCTCATCCC
CTGCGATCTGATGGATGGTCGGGATGCGTTTCTCACGCTGGCAAGGGACAAGCACCTGGAGTTCTCTTCA
CTCCGAAGAGCCCAGTGGTCCACCATGTGCATGCTGGTGGAGCTGCACACGCAGAGCCAGGACGGCGCAA
CTTTGTATAATAAAGTTGAACGAGAAACGTAAAATGATATAAATATCAATATATTAAATTAGATTTTGCA
TAAAAAACAGACTACATAATACTGTAAAACACAACATATCCAGTCACTATGAATCAACTACTTAGATGGT
ATTAGTGACCTGTACTGCAGGGCGGCCGCGATATCCCCTATAGTGAGTCGTATTACATGGTCATAGCTGT
TTCCTGGCAGCTCTGGCCCGTGTCTCAAAATCTCTGATGTTACATTGCACAAGATAAAAATATATCATCA
TGAACAATAAAACTGTCTGCTTACATAAACAGTAATACAAGGGGTGTTATGAGCCATATTCAACGGGAAA
CGTCGAGGCCGCGATTAAATTCCAACATGGATGCTGATTTATATGGGTATAAATGGGCTCGCGATAATGT
CGGGCAATCAGGTGCGACAATCTATCGCTTGTATGGGAAGCCCGATGCGCCAGAGTTGTTTCTGAAACAT
GGCAAAGGTAGCGTTGCCAATGATGTTACAGATGAGATGGTCAGACTAAACTGGCTGACGGAATTTATGC
CTCTTCCGACCATCAAGCATTTTATCCGTACTCCTGATGATGCATGGTTACTCACCACTGCGATCCCCGG
AAAAACAGCATTCCAGGTATTAGAAGAATATCCTGATTCAGGTGAAAATATTGTTGATGCGCTGGCAGTG
TTCCTGCGCCGGTTGCATTCGATTCCTGTTTGTAATTGTCCTTTTAACAGCGATCGCGTATTTCGTCTCG
CTCAGGCGCAATCACGAATGAATAACGGTTTGGTTGATGCGAGTGATTTTGATGACGAGCGTAATGGCTG
GCCTGTTGAACAAGTCTGGAAAGAAATGCATAAACTTTTGCCATTCTCACCGGATTCAGTCGTCACTCAT
GGTGATTTCTCACTTGATAACCTTATTTTTGACGAGGGGAAATTAATAGGTTGTATTGATGTTGGACGAG
TCGGAATCGCAGACCGATACCAGGATCTTGCCATCCTATGGAACTGCCTCGGTGAGTTTTCTCCTTCATT
ACAGAAACGGCTTTTTCAAAAATATGGTATTGATAATCCTGATATGAATAAATTGCAGTTTCATTTGATG
CTCGATGAGTTTTTCTAATCAGAATTGGTTAATTGGTTGTAACACTGGCAGAGCATTACGCTGACTTGAC
GGGACGGCGCAAGCTCATGACCAAAATCCCTTAACGTGAGTTACGCGTCGTTCCACTGAGCGTCAGACCC
CGTAGAAAAGATCAAAGGATCTTCTTGAGATCCTTTTTTTCTGCGCGTAATCTGCTGCTTGCAAACAAAA
AAACCACCGCTACCAGCGGTGGTTTGTTTGCCGGATCAAGAGCTACCAACTCTTTTTCCGAAGGTAACTG
GCTTCAGCAGAGCGCAGATACCAAATACTGTTCTTCTAGTGTAGCCGTAGTTAGGCCACCACTTCAAGAA
CTCTGTAGCACCGCCTACATACCTCGCTCTGCTAATCCTGTTACCAGTGGCTGCTGCCAGTGGCGATAAG
TCGTGTCTTACCGGGTTGGACTCAAGACGATAGTTACCGGATAAGGCGCAGCGGTCGGGCTGAACGGGGG
GTTCGTGCACACAGCCCAGCTTGGAGCGAACGACCTACACCGAACTGAGATACCTACAGCGTGAGCTATG
AGAAAGCGCCACGCTTCCCGAAGGGAGAAAGGCGGACAGGTATCCGGTAAGCGGCAGGGTCGGAACAGGA
GAGCGCACGAGGGAGCTTCCAGGGGGAAACGCCTGGTATCTTTATAGTCCTGTCGGGTTTCGCCACCTCT
GACTTGAGCGTCGATTTTTGTGATGCTCGTCAGGGGGGCGGAGCCTATGGAAAAACGCCAGCAACGCGGC
CTTTTTACGGTTCCTGGCCTTTTGCTGGCCTTTTGCTCACATGTT
